Addgene plasmid #158920: JGI_018101
Purpose: Hydrocarbon Structures for Fuels and Chemicals
Depositing lab: Joint Genome Institute.
Backbone
  Vector backbone: pET28b
  Vector type: Synthetic Biology
Growth in bacteria
  Bacterial resistance: Kanamycin, 50 μg/mL
  Growth temperature: 37°C
  Growth strain: Top10
  Copy number: High Copy
Gene/Insert
  Gene/Insert name: WP_028327376_1 (alt name: Batch220B_p054)
  Species: Synthetic
  Cloning method: Gibson Cloning
Terms and licenses: Academic/Nonprofit Terms; Industry Terms: Not Available to Industry
Depositor comments: pET28b_NdeIXhoI vector with WP_028327376_1 insert, JGI ICE Registry: https://registry.jgi.doe.gov/entry/18101
How to cite: JGI_018101 was a gift from Joint Genome Institute (Addgene plasmid # 158920 ; http://n2t.net/addgene:158920 ; RRID:Addgene_158920)
