[The description below was written by a language model from this plasmid's Addgene catalogue record and pLannotate feature annotations shown in this document.]
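Description:
JGI_018101 is a bacterial expression plasmid built on the pET28b backbone, carrying a synthetic open reading frame designated WP_028327376_1 (also listed as Batch220B_p054). According to the depositor's notes, the insert was placed by Gibson assembly into vector opened at the NdeI and XhoI sites. The record classes it as a synthetic biology construct belonging to a collection aimed at hydrocarbon structures for fuels and chemicals. It does not state what protein the insert encodes or which organism the sequence was derived from, and the feature table leaves the roughly 1 kb insert region unannotated.

The expression cassette is the standard pET arrangement: a T7 promoter followed by a lac operator and the strong phage T7 gene 10 ribosome binding site, ending in a T7 terminator. A plasmid-borne lacI gene with its own promoter supplies the repressor, so transcription depends on T7 RNA polymerase in the host and is inducible with IPTG. Upstream of the insert, the annotation detects a short His-tag fragment and a thrombin cleavage site, consistent with the removable N-terminal tag of pET28. A second His-tag fragment lies just downstream of the insert, but the record does not show whether it is translated in frame with the insert.

The plasmid is selected with kanamycin through an aminoglycoside phosphotransferase gene and replicates from a ColE1/pBR322-type origin. The rop gene and bom region are also present; the catalogue nonetheless lists the plasmid as high copy. An f1 origin allows single-stranded DNA production. The short TcR, AmpR promoter and SET1 hits are fragmentary backbone matches rather than functional elements. The likely use is recombinant production and affinity purification of the encoded protein in E. coli.
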