Features (pLannotate 1.2.2; 20 found; start..end, strand, type, name):
    318..457     -  misc_feature   bom: basis of mobility region from pBR322
    559..750     -  CDS            rop: Rop protein, which maintains plasmids at low copy number; rop
    767..1147    +  CDS            YPB1_ECOLX: Protein predicted: Swiss-Prot protein existence level 4. From Escherichia coli.
   1219..1510    -  CDS            TcR (fragment): tetracycline efflux protein; tet; confers resistance to tetracycline
   1525..1546    -  protein_bind   CAP binding site: CAP binding activates transcription in the presence of cAMP. E. coli catabolite activator protein
   1559..2641    -  CDS            lacI: lac repressor; lacI; The lac repressor binds to the lac operator to inhibit transcription in E. coli. This inhibition can be relieved by adding lactose or isopropyl-β-D-thiogalactopyranoside (IPTG).
   2642..2719    -  promoter       lacI promoter: lacI
   2727..3006    -  CDS            TcR (fragment): tetracycline efflux protein; tet; confers resistance to tetracycline
   3028..3046    +  promoter       T7 promoter: promoter for bacteriophage T7 RNA polymerase
   3047..3071    +  protein_bind   lac operator: The lac repressor binds to the lac operator to inhibit transcription in E. coli. This inhibition can be relieved by adding lactose or isopropyl-β-D-thiogalactopyranoside (IPTG). lac repressor encoded by lacI
   3086..3108    +  RBS            RBS: efficient ribosome binding site from bacteriophage T7 gene 10 (Olins and Rangwala, 1989)
   3127..3143    +  CDS            capTEV™ (fragment): composite tag for in vivo biotinylation, TEV protease cleavage, and 6xHis tagging
   3154..3171    +  CDS            thrombin site: thrombin recognition and cleavage site
   4207..4224    +  CDS            9xHis (fragment): 9xHis affinity tag
   4234..4283    +  CDS            SET1 (fragment): solubility-enhancement tag derived from T7 phage gene 10B
   4291..4338    +  terminator     T7 terminator: transcription terminator for bacteriophage T7 RNA polymerase
   4375..4803    +  rep_origin     f1 ori (sequence partly withheld): f1 bacteriophage origin of replication; arrow indicates direction of (+) strand synthesis
   4856..4913    +  promoter       AmpR promoter (fragment): bla
   4922..5737    -  CDS            KanR: aminoglycoside phosphotransferase; aph(3')-Ia; confers resistance to kanamycin in bacteria or G418 (Geneticin®) in eukaryotes
   5859..132     +  rep_origin     ori (across the origin): high-copy-number ColE1/pMB1/pBR322/pUC origin of replication
>Addgene plasmid #158920 | JGI_018101 | addgene full sequence | sequence record 315979 | Addgene NGS Result
GGAACAGGAGAGCGCACGAGGGAGCTTCCAGGGGGAAACGCCTGGTATCTTTATAGTCCTGTCGGGTTTC
GCCACCTCTGACTTGAGCGTCGATTTTTGTGATGCTCGTCAGGGGGGCGGAGCCTATGGAAAAACGCCAG
CAACGCGGCCTTTTTACGGTTCCTGGCCTTTTGCTGGCCTTTTGCTCACATGTTCTTTCCTGCGTTATCC
CCTGATTCTGTGGATAACCGTATTACCGCCTTTGAGTGAGCTGATACCGCTCGCCGCAGCCGAACGACCG
AGCGCAGCGAGTCAGTGAGCGAGGAAGCGGAAGAGCGCCTGATGCGGTATTTTCTCCTTACGCATCTGTG
CGGTATTTCACACCGCAATGGTGCACTCTCAGTACAATCTGCTCTGATGCCGCATAGTTAAGCCAGTATA
CACTCCGCTATCGCTACGTGACTGGGTCATGGCTGCGCCCCGACACCCGCCAACACCCGCTGACGCGCCC
TGACGGGCTTGTCTGCTCCCGGCATCCGCTTACAGACAAGCTGTGACCGTCTCCGGGAGCTGCATGTGTC
AGAGGTTTTCACCGTCATCACCGAAACGCGCGAGGCAGCTGCGGTAAAGCTCATCAGCGTGGTCGTGAAG
CGATTCACAGATGTCTGCCTGTTCATCCGCGTCCAGCTCGTTGAGTTTCTCCAGAAGCGTTAATGTCTGG
CTTCTGATAAAGCGGGCCATGTTAAGGGCGGTTTTTTCCTGTTTGGTCACTGATGCCTCCGTGTAAGGGG
GATTTCTGTTCATGGGGGTAATGATACCGATGAAACGAGAGAGGATGCTCACGATACGGGTTACTGATGA
TGAACATGCCCGGTTACTGGAACGTTGTGAGGGTAAACAACTGGCGGTATGGATGCGGCGGGACCAGAGA
AAAATCACTCAGGGTCAATGCCAGCGCTTCGTTAATACAGATGTAGGTGTTCCACAGGGTAGCCAGCAGC
ATCCTGCGATGCAGATCCGGAACATAATGGTGCAGGGCGCTGACTTCCGCGTTTCCAGACTTTACGAAAC
ACGGAAACCGAAGACCATTCATGTTGTTGCTCAGGTCGCAGACGTTTTGCAGCAGCAGTCGCTTCACGTT
CGCTCGCGTATCGGTGATTCATTCTGCTAACCAGTAAGGCAACCCCGCCAGCCTAGCCGGGTCCTCAACG
ACAGGAGCACGATCATGCGCACCCGTGGGGCCGCCATGCCGGCGATAATGGCCTGCTTCTCGCCGAAACG
TTTGGTGGCGGGACCAGTGACGAAGGCTTGAGCGAGGGCGTGCAAGATTCCGAATACCGCAAGCGACAGG
CCGATCATCGTCGCGCTCCAGCGAAAGCGGTCCTCGCCGAAAATGACCCAGAGCGCTGCCGGCACCTGTC
CTACGAGTTGCATGATAAAGAAGACAGTCATAAGTGCGGCGACGATAGTCATGCCCCGCGCCCACCGGAA
GGAGCTGACTGGGTTGAAGGCTCTCAAGGGCATCGGTCGAGATCCCGGTGCCTAATGAGTGAGCTAACTT
ACATTAATTGCGTTGCGCTCACTGCCCGCTTTCCAGTCGGGAAACCTGTCGTGCCAGCTGCATTAATGAA
TCGGCCAACGCGCGGGGAGAGGCGGTTTGCGTATTGGGCGCCAGGGTGGTTTTTCTTTTCACCAGTGAGA
CGGGCAACAGCTGATTGCCCTTCACCGCCTGGCCCTGAGAGAGTTGCAGCAAGCGGTCCACGCTGGTTTG
CCCCAGCAGGCGAAAATCCTGTTTGATGGTGGTTAACGGCGGGATATAACATGAGCTGTCTTCGGTATCG
TCGTATCCCACTACCGAGATATCCGCACCAACGCGCAGCCCGGACTCGGTAATGGCGCGCATTGCGCCCA
GCGCCATCTGATCGTTGGCAACCAGCATCGCAGTGGGAACGATGCCCTCATTCAGCATTTGCATGGTTTG
TTGAAAACCGGACATGGCACTCCAGTCGCCTTCCCGTTCCGCTATCGGCTGAATTTGATTGCGAGTGAGA
TATTTATGCCAGCCAGCCAGACGCAGACGCGCCGAGACAGAACTTAATGGGCCCGCTAACAGCGCGATTT
GCTGGTGACCCAATGCGACCAGATGCTCCACGCCCAGTCGCGTACCGTCTTCATGGGAGAAAATAATACT
GTTGATGGGTGTCTGGTCAGAGACATCAAGAAATAACGCCGGAACATTAGTGCAGGCAGCTTCCACAGCA
ATGGCATCCTGGTCATCCAGCGGATAGTTAATGATCAGCCCACTGACGCGTTGCGCGAGAAGATTGTGCA
CCGCCGCTTTACAGGCTTCGACGCCGCTTCGTTCTACCATCGACACCACCACGCTGGCACCCAGTTGATC
GGCGCGAGATTTAATCGCCGCGACAATTTGCGACGGCGCGTGCAGGGCCAGACTGGAGGTGGCAACGCCA
ATCAGCAACGACTGTTTGCCCGCCAGTTGTTGTGCCACGCGGTTGGGAATGTAATTCAGCTCCGCCATCG
CCGCTTCCACTTTTTCCCGCGTTTTCGCAGAAACGTGGCTGGCCTGGTTCACCACGCGGGAAACGGTCTG
ATAAGAGACACCGGCATACTCTGCGACATCGTATAACGTTACTGGTTTCACATTCACCACCCTGAATTGA
CTCTCTTCCGGGCGCTATCATGCCATACCGCGAAAGGTTTTGCGCCATTCGATGGTGTCCGGGATCTCGA
CGCTCTCCCTTATGCGACTCCTGCATTAGGAAGCAGCCCAGTAGTAGGTTGAGGCCGTTGAGCACCGCCG
CCGCAAGGAATGGTGCATGCAAGGAGATGGCGCCCAACAGTCCCCCGGCCACGGGGCCTGCCACCATACC
CACGCCGAAACAAGCGCTCATGAGCCCGAAGTGGCGAGCCCGATCTTCCCCATCGGTGATGTCGGCGATA
TAGGCGCCAGCAACCGCACCTGTGGCGCCGGTGATGCCGGCCACGATGCGTCCGGCGTAGAGGATCGAGA
TCTCGATCCCGCGAAATTAATACGACTCACTATAGGGGAATTGTGAGCGGATAACAATTCCCCTCTAGAA
ATAATTTTGTTTAACTTTAAGAAGGAGATATACCATGGGCAGCAGCCATCATCATCATCATCACAGCAGC
GGCCTGGTGCCGCGCGGCAGCCATATGTCTGGCAATGCTAGTTATCACCTGAGTAACTGTTCCATCTTGG
CGGTGACTACAGTGGAGGCGCCAGAAATTGTCACTAGCGCAGAATTAGATACCGCGTTGGCTCCAGCTTA
TACCGAAACGCGTACCGTGGCCGGGCAGTTAGAACGTCTGGCAGGTGTAAAGCAACGCCGTTGGTTTCCG
GCCGACGAAGATTTCACCGATGGCGCGGTTGAGGCTGGACGTCGCGCACTACACACAGCTGGCATATCCC
CAGAGCAGGTGGGTTTAGTGATAAATGCTTCCGTTACCCGCCCTCATCTGGAACCGGGTATTTCGGCTAA
AGTCCATGCTGAACTTGGCCTGCCCCGAAACTGCATGGATTTCGACGTGACCAACGCATGCCTGGGAGTA
GTAAATGGAATGCAGATCGCAGGTACAATGATAGACGCGGGGCAAATTCGTTATGGCCTGATTGTTGCTT
CGGAATCCAGCCGGCAAATGCAAGAAGCAACAATTAAGCGGCTTAATGCGGGAGGTGCAACTAAATCCGA
TGTAAAGCAAGCGTTTGCCACCATGACGCTGGGCTCGGGTGCTGTTGCCATACTTATCGGTCCGACAGAT
GCTCACCCTGAAGGACATCGGTTATTAGGTGGTATCACCCGAGCCGGAACGGAGCACCACAGACTGTGCG
TGGGTTCCATGGATGGGATGAGAACGGAAGCATCAAAACTGTTTCGAGAGGGAATTGACTTAGCTCTGGA
CGCGTATACCGAGAGTGCTGAAGATGGGTGGGACTGGAAGGACATGGATTGGTATGTGGCACACCAGACC
TCAACAGCGCATATTGCGACCCTTGCTCAGCGTCTGGGAAAACCGCTGGAAAAATTTCCAACCACAATTA
GTGAATATGGAAATATTGGACCAGCTGCAATGCCGTATACTCTGGGTACATTCCAGGATCAATTTGCAAC
CGGAGATCGTCTGCTTCTCATGGGCATAGGGTCCGGTTTGAATGCCTCTTTCGTGGAGGTTCAGTGGTAA
CTCGAGCACCACCACCACCACCACTGAGATCCGGCTGCTAACAAAGCCCGAAAGGAAGCTGAGTTGGCTG
CTGCCACCGCTGAGCAATAACTAGCATAACCCCTTGGGGCCTCTAAACGGGTCTTGAGGGGTTTTTTGCT
GAAAGGAGGAACTATATCCGGATTGGCGAATGGG
[124 nt withheld, positions 4375-4498]
C
[91 nt withheld, positions 4500-4590]
A
[49 nt withheld, positions 4592-4640]
CCTTTGACGTTGGAGTCCACGTTCTTT
[37 nt withheld, positions 4668-4704]
ACCCTATCTCGGTCTATTCTTTTGATTTATAAGGGATTTTGCCGATTTCGGCCTATTGGTTAAAAAATGA
GCTGATTTAACAAAAATTTAACGCGAATTTTAACAAAATATTAACGCTTACAATTTAGGTGGCACTTTTC
GGGGAAATGTGCGCGGAACCCCTATTTGTTTATTTTTCTAAATACATTCAAATATGTATCCGCTCATGAA
TTAATTCTTAGAAAAACTCATCGAGCATCAAATGAAACTGCAATTTATTCATATCAGGATTATCAATACC
ATATTTTTGAAAAAGCCGTTTCTGTAATGAAGGAGAAAACTCACCGAGGCAGTTCCATAGGATGGCAAGA
TCCTGGTATCGGTCTGCGATTCCGACTCGTCCAACATCAATACAACCTATTAATTTCCCCTCGTCAAAAA
TAAGGTTATCAAGTGAGAAATCACCATGAGTGACGACTGAATCCGGTGAGAATGGCAAAAGTTTATGCAT
TTCTTTCCAGACTTGTTCAACAGGCCAGCCATTACGCTCGTCATCAAAATCACTCGCATCAACCAAACCG
TTATTCATTCGTGATTGCGCCTGAGCGAGACGAAATACGCGATCGCTGTTAAAAGGACAATTACAAACAG
GAATCGAATGCAACCGGCGCAGGAACACTGCCAGCGCATCAACAATATTTTCACCTGAATCAGGATATTC
TTCTAATACCTGGAATGCTGTTTTCCCGGGGATCGCAGTGGTGAGTAACCATGCATCATCAGGAGTACGG
ATAAAATGCTTGATGGTCGGAAGAGGCATAAATTCCGTCAGCCAGTTTAGTCTGACCATCTCATCTGTAA
CATCATTGGCAACGCTACCTTTGCCATGTTTCAGAAACAACTCTGGCGCATCGGGCTTCCCATACAATCG
ATAGATTGTCGCACCTGATTGCCCGACATTATCGCGAGCCCATTTATACCCATATAAATCAGCATCCATG
TTGGAATTTAATCGCGGCCTAGAGCAAGACGTTTCCCGTTGAATATGGCTCATAACACCCCTTGTATTAC
TGTTTATGTAAGCAGACAGTTTTATTGTTCATGACCAAAATCCCTTAACGTGAGTTTTCGTTCCACTGAG
CGTCAGACCCCGTAGAAAAGATCAAAGGATCTTCTTGAGATCCTTTTTTTCTGCGCGTAATCTGCTGCTT
GCAAACAAAAAAACCACCGCTACCAGCGGTGGTTTGTTTGCCGGATCAAGAGCTACCAACTCTTTTTCCG
AAGGTAACTGGCTTCAGCAGAGCGCAGATACCAAATACTGTCCTTCTAGTGTAGCCGTAGTTAGGCCACC
ACTTCAAGAACTCTGTAGCACCGCCTACATACCTCGCTCTGCTAATCCTGTTACCAGTGGCTGCTGCCAG
TGGCGATAAGTCGTGTCTTACCGGGTTGGACTCAAGACGATAGTTACCGGATAAGGCGCAGCGGTCGGGC
TGAACGGGGGGTTCGTGCACACAGCCCAGCTTGGAGCGAACGACCTACACCGAACTGAGATACCTACAGC
GTGAGCTATGAGAAAGCGCCACGCTTCCCGAAGGGAGAAAGGCGGACAGGTATCCGGTAAGCGGCAGGGT
C
