>Addgene plasmid #158920 | JGI_018101 | depositor partial sequence | sequence record 306630 | gene insert with vector overlaps
CACAGCAGCGGCCTGGTGCCGCGCGGCAGCCATATGTCTGGCAATGCTAGTTATCACCTGAGTAACTGTT
CCATCTTGGCGGTGACTACAGTGGAGGCGCCAGAAATTGTCACTAGCGCAGAATTAGATACCGCGTTGGC
TCCAGCTTATACCGAAACGCGTACCGTGGCCGGGCAGTTAGAACGTCTGGCAGGTGTAAAGCAACGCCGT
TGGTTTCCGGCCGACGAAGATTTCACCGATGGCGCGGTTGAGGCTGGACGTCGCGCACTACACACAGCTG
GCATATCCCCAGAGCAGGTGGGTTTAGTGATAAATGCTTCCGTTACCCGCCCTCATCTGGAACCGGGTAT
TTCGGCTAAAGTCCATGCTGAACTTGGCCTGCCCCGAAACTGCATGGATTTCGACGTGACCAACGCATGC
CTGGGAGTAGTAAATGGAATGCAGATCGCAGGTACAATGATAGACGCGGGGCAAATTCGTTATGGCCTGA
TTGTTGCTTCGGAATCCAGCCGGCAAATGCAAGAAGCAACAATTAAGCGGCTTAATGCGGGAGGTGCAAC
TAAATCCGATGTAAAGCAAGCGTTTGCCACCATGACGCTGGGCTCGGGTGCTGTTGCCATACTTATCGGT
CCGACAGATGCTCACCCTGAAGGACATCGGTTATTAGGTGGTATCACCCGAGCCGGAACGGAGCACCACA
GACTGTGCGTGGGTTCCATGGATGGGATGAGAACGGAAGCATCAAAACTGTTTCGAGAGGGAATTGACTT
AGCTCTGGACGCGTATACCGAGAGTGCTGAAGATGGGTGGGACTGGAAGGACATGGATTGGTATGTGGCA
CACCAGACCTCAACAGCGCATATTGCGACCCTTGCTCAGCGTCTGGGAAAACCGCTGGAAAAATTTCCAA
CCACAATTAGTGAATATGGAAATATTGGACCAGCTGCAATGCCGTATACTCTGGGTACATTCCAGGATCA
ATTTGCAACCGGAGATCGTCTGCTTCTCATGGGCATAGGGTCCGGTTTGAATGCCTCTTTCGTGGAGGTT
CAGTGGTAACTCGAGCACCACCACCACCACCACTGAGATCCG
